>Addgene plasmid #51250 | pEF5/FRT/DEST-3xHA/mGli2 | addgene partial sequence | sequence record 79259 | T7 5'-TAATACGACTCACTATAGGG-3'
CGAGCTCGGATCCACTAGTCCAGTGTGGTGGAATTCTGCAGATATCAACAAGTTTGTACAAAAAAGCAGG
CTGGCGCCGGAACCAATTCAGTCGACATGTACCCATACGATGTTCCAGATTACGCTTATCCTTATGACGT
ACCTGACTATGCATACCCTTATGATGTACCAGACTACGCTGGCGCGGTACCAAGCGGAGGAAGCGAGAAT
CTTTATTTTCAGGGCACTGGAGGAACGAGTCGACAAATGGAGACTTCTGCCCCAGCCCCTGCACTGGAGA
AGAAAGAAGCCAAGAGTGGTCTCTTGGAGGACAGCAGCTTCCCCGACCCAGGGAAAAAGGCCTGTCCTCT
GGCGGTGGCCGCAGCTGTAGCCGCCCACGGAGTTCCTCAGCAGCTCCTGCCGGCTTTCCACGCGCCTTTG
CCGATTGACATGAGACACCAGGAGGGAAGGTACCATTATGACCCTCACTCTGTCCACAGTGTACACGGGC
CTCCCACCCTAAGTGGCAGCCCTGTCATCTCAGATATCTCCTTGATACGACTTTCTCCACACCCTGCTGG
CCCTGGAGAGTCACCCTTCAGCGCCCACCACCCCTACGTGAACCCCCATATGGAGCACTACCTCCGGTCT
GTGCACAGCAGCCCCACACTCTCAATGATCTCTGCCGCCAGGGGCCTCAGCCCTGCTGATGTGGCCCACG
AACATCTGAAAGAGAGGGGACTCTTTAGCCTCGCAGCCCCAGGCACCAACCCTTCAGACTATTACCACCA
GATGACCCTCATGGCAAGCCACCCCACCCCTTATGGGGACCTTCTAATGCAGAGCGGGGGTGCTGCTAGC
GCACCCCATCTCCATGACTACCTCAACCCTGTGGATG
