[The description below was written by a language model from this plasmid's Addgene catalogue record.]
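Description:
pEF5/FRT/DEST-3xHA/mGli2 is a mammalian expression plasmid built on the Invitrogen pEF5-FRT-DEST backbone, a Gateway destination vector designed for the Flp-In system. It is propagated in E. coli as a high-copy plasmid under ampicillin selection, and it carries hygromycin as the selectable marker for mammalian cells. In Flp-In vectors of this kind, an FRT site allows Flp recombinase to integrate the plasmid into a matching FRT site previously placed in the genome of a host cell line. Hygromycin resistance is then used to recover the integrants. This gives isogenic stable lines in which the transgene sits as a single copy at a defined locus, rather than at random positions with variable copy number.

The insert is mouse Gli2, introduced by Gateway recombination and expressed from the EF1a promoter, a strong constitutive promoter that is active in many mammalian cell types. The protein carries an N-terminal triple HA epitope tag followed by a TEV protease recognition site. The tag allows detection or immunoprecipitation with anti-HA reagents, and the TEV site allows the tag to be cleaved off or the protein to be released from an affinity matrix. Gli2 is a transcription factor that acts as an effector of Hedgehog signalling, and the associated publication concerns control of Gli protein activity by multisite phosphorylation in vertebrate Hedgehog signalling. The construct is therefore suited to producing tagged Gli2 at controlled levels in stable cell lines for biochemical and signalling studies. No feature table was supplied, so details such as the polyadenylation signal and the origin of replication are not stated in the record.
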