Addgene plasmid #51250: pEF5/FRT/DEST-3xHA/mGli2
Purpose: Encodes N-3xHA-TEV-mouseGli2-C
Depositing lab: Rajat Rohatgi. Depositing organization: Stanford University. Publication: Gli Protein Activity Is Controlled by Multisite Phosphorylation in Vertebrate Hedgehog Signaling. Niewiadomski P, Kong JH, Ahrends R, Ma Y, Humke EW, Khan S, Teruel MN, Novitch BG, Rohatgi R. Cell Rep. 2013 Dec 24. pii: S2211-1247(13)00733-X. doi: 10.1016/j.celrep.2013.12.003. PubMed 24373970.
Backbone
  Vector backbone: pEF5-FRT-DEST
  Backbone manufacturer: Invitrogen
  Vector type: Mammalian Expression ; Flpin system
  Selectable markers: Hygromycin
Growth in bacteria
  Bacterial resistance: Ampicillin, 100 μg/mL
  Growth temperature: 37°C
  Growth strain: DH5alpha
  Copy number: High Copy
Gene/Insert
  Gene/Insert name: Gli2
  Species: M. musculus (mouse)
  Entrez Gene: Gli2
  Promoter: EF1a
  Tag / fusion protein: 3xHA-TEV (N terminal on insert)
  Cloning method: Gateway Cloning
  Sequencing primers: 5′ T7
Terms and licenses: Academic/Nonprofit Terms; Industry Terms: Not Available to Industry
How to cite: pEF5/FRT/DEST-3xHA/mGli2 was a gift from Rajat Rohatgi (Addgene plasmid # 51250 ; http://n2t.net/addgene:51250 ; RRID:Addgene_51250)
